Addgene plasmid #231208: CA-0248 EF1a_mRens-cageIL-2-c-myc_T2A_ERret-H2M-Renin_T2A-mCherry_Gen2
Purpose: Single transcript cageIL-2 (mRens) + ER-renin (H2M) (Lenti)
Depositing lab: Xiaojing Gao. Depositing organization: Stanford University. Publication: Orthogonalized human protease control of secreted signals. Aldrete CA, Call CC, Sant'Anna LE, Vlahos AE, Pei J, Cong Q, Gao XJ. Nat Chem Biol. 2025 Jan 15. doi: 10.1038/s41589-024-01831-x. PubMed 39814991.
Backbone
  Vector backbone: pHR
  Vector type: Lentiviral
Growth in bacteria
  Bacterial resistance: Ampicillin, 100 μg/mL
  Growth temperature: 30°C
  Growth strain: NEB Stable
  Copy number: High Copy
Gene/Insert
  Gene/Insert name: mRens-cageIL-2-c-myc_T2A_ERret-H2M-Renin_T2A-mCherry
  Species: H. sapiens (human)
  Mutation: L80F, R81D, L85V, I86V, I92F
  Entrez Gene: IL2 (a.k.a. IL-2, TCGF, lymphokine)
  Cloning method: Ligation Independent Cloning
Terms and licenses: Academic/Nonprofit Terms; Industry Terms: Not Available to Industry
How to cite: CA-0248 EF1a_mRens-cageIL-2-c-myc_T2A_ERret-H2M-Renin_T2A-mCherry_Gen2 was a gift from Xiaojing Gao (Addgene plasmid # 231208 ; http://n2t.net/addgene:231208 ; RRID:Addgene_231208)
