[The description below was written by a language model from this plasmid's Addgene catalogue record and pLannotate feature annotations shown in this document.]
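Description:
CA-0248 EF1a_mRens-cageIL-2-c-myc_T2A_ERret-H2M-Renin_T2A-mCherry_Gen2 is an HIV-1-based lentiviral transfer plasmid built on the pHR backbone, about 14.8 kb in the sequenced record. It is maintained in E. coli through a high-copy ColE1/pUC-type origin and an ampicillin resistance (β-lactamase) gene. The backbone also carries remnants typical of older pHR vectors, including an SV40 promoter with gpt fragments, SV40 small t intron and polyadenylation sequences, and fragments of tetracycline resistance, rop and bom; these are annotated only as fragments. The viral portion comprises HIV-1 LTR sequences flanking the Ψ packaging signal, a partial gag region and the Rev response element. This allows the genomic RNA to be packaged and integrated into target cells when helper functions are supplied in trans. A WPRE downstream of the payload enhances transcript expression.

The payload is a single EF-1α promoter-driven open reading frame split by T2A self-cleaving peptides into three products. The first is a "caged" human IL-2, c-myc tagged by name, in which IL-2 is followed by a fragment of the IL-2 receptor β chain. The "mRens" in the name presumably denotes the renin-cleavable site linking them. The record lists the mutations L80F, R81D, L85V, I86V and I92F but does not say what they do. The second is an ER-retained human renin variant (H2M). Fragments annotated as CD4 and KCNJ11 follow renin and plausibly provide the membrane anchor and ER-retention motif, although the record does not state this. The third is mCherry, which marks transduced cells. The construct is intended for protease-controlled release of a secreted cytokine signal, with cargo and protease delivered on one transcript.
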