Features (pLannotate 1.2.2; 34 found; start..end, strand, type, name):
      1..589     +  rep_origin     ori: high-copy-number ColE1/pMB1/pBR322/pUC origin of replication
    772..828     +  CDS            lacI (fragment): lac repressor; lacI; The lac repressor binds to the lac operator to inhibit transcription in E. coli. This inhibition can be relieved by adding lactose or isopropyl-β-D-thiogalactopyranoside (IPTG).
    835..1164    +  promoter       SV40 promoter: SV40 enhancer and early promoter
   1364..1483    +  CDS            gpt (fragment): XGPT_ECOLI - Also known as gpp, gxu. Experimental evidence at protein level: Swiss-Prot protein existence level 1. Purine salvage pathway enzyme that catalyzes the transfer of the ribosyl-5-phosphate group from 5-phospho-alpha-D-ribose 1- diphosphate (PRPP) to the N9 position of the 6-oxopurines guanine and xanthine to form the corresponding ribonucleotides GMP (guanosine 5'- monophosphate) and XMP (xanthosine 5'-monophosphate), with the release of PPi. To a lesser extent, also acts on hypoxanthine (PubMed:9100006, PubMed:3886014). Does not ribophosphorylate adenine (PubMed:3886014). From Esch
   1483..1818    +  CDS            gpt (fragment): XGPT_ECOLI - Also known as gpp, gxu. Experimental evidence at protein level: Swiss-Prot protein existence level 1. Purine salvage pathway enzyme that catalyzes the transfer of the ribosyl-5-phosphate group from 5-phospho-alpha-D-ribose 1- diphosphate (PRPP) to the N9 position of the 6-oxopurines guanine and xanthine to form the corresponding ribonucleotides GMP (guanosine 5'- monophosphate) and XMP (xanthosine 5'-monophosphate), with the release of PPi. To a lesser extent, also acts on hypoxanthine (PubMed:9100006, PubMed:3886014). Does not ribophosphorylate adenine (PubMed:3886014). From Esch
   1913..2218    +  CDS            frsA (fragment): FRSA_ECOLI - Also known as yafA. Experimental evidence at protein level: Swiss-Prot protein existence level 1. Catalyzes the hydrolysis of esters (PubMed:15808744). Displays esterase activity toward pNP-butyrate (PubMed:15808744). May stimulate mixed-acid fermentation by acting as a fermentation/respiration switch that down-regulates respiration and up- regulates fermentation rates (PubMed:15169777). From Escherichia coli (strain K12).
   2222..2296    +  CDS            small t antigen (fragment): SV40 (simian virus 40) small t antigen
   2298..2363    +  intron         small t intron: SV40 (simian virus 40) small t antigen intron
   2493..2513    +  CDS            SV40 NLS: nuclear localization signal of SV40 (simian virus 40) large T antigen
   2832..2915    +  CDS            large T antigen (fragment): large T antigen from SV40 (simian virus 40)
   2938..3072    +  polyA_signal   SV40 poly(A) signal: SV40 polyadenylation signal
   3239..3568    +  CDS            nef (fragment): NEF_HV1BR - Experimental evidence at protein level: Swiss-Prot protein existence level 1. Extracellular Nef protein targets CD4(+) T-lymphocytes for apoptosis by interacting with CXCR4 surface receptors (PubMed:14990729). From Human immunodeficiency virus type 1 group M subtype B (isolate BRU/LAI) (HIV-1).
   3616..3873    +  LTR            5' LTR (truncated): truncated 5' long terminal repeat (LTR) from HIV-1
   3920..4045    +  misc_feature   HIV-1 Ψ: packaging signal of human immunodeficiency virus type 1
   4029..4392    +  CDS            HIV-1 gag (fragment): gag protein from human immunodeficiency virus 1; gag
   4538..4771    +  misc_feature   RRE: The Rev response element (RRE) of HIV-1 allows for Rev-dependent mRNA export from the nucleus to the cytoplasm.
   5148..5248    +  CDS            Rev (fragment): human immunodeficiency virus 1 (HIV-1) Rev protein; rev; enhances nuclear export of unspliced and incompletely spliced viral mRNAs
   5263..6434    +  promoter       EF-1α promoter: strong constitutive promoter for human elongation factor EF-1α
   6449..6910    +  CDS            IL2: IL2_HUMAN - Experimental evidence at protein level: Swiss-Prot protein existence level 1. Produced by T-cells in response to antigenic or mitogenic stimulation, this protein is required for T-cell proliferation and other activities crucial to regulation of the immune response. Can stimulate B-cells, monocytes, lymphokine-activated killer cells, natural killer cells, and glioma cells. From Homo sapiens (Human).
   6977..7621    +  CDS            IL2RB (fragment): IL2RB_HUMAN - Also known as IL15RB From Homo sapiens (Human).
   7706..8800    +  CDS            REN (fragment): RENI_HUMAN - Experimental evidence at protein level: Swiss-Prot protein existence level 1. Renin is a highly specific endopeptidase, whose only known function is to generate angiotensin I from angiotensinogen in the plasma, initiating a cascade of reactions that produce an elevation of blood pressure and increased sodium retention by the kidney. From Homo sapiens (Human).
   8930..8995    +  CDS            CD4 (fragment): CD4_HUMAN - Experimental evidence at protein level: Swiss-Prot protein existence level 1. (Microbial infection) Primary receptor for human immunodeficiency virus-1 (HIV-1) (PubMed:2214026, PubMed:16331979, PubMed:9641677, PubMed:12089508). Down-regulated by HIV-1 Vpu (PubMed:17346169). Acts as a receptor for Human Herpes virus 7/HHV-7 (PubMed:7909607). From Homo sapiens (Human).
   9044..9154    +  CDS            KCNJ11 (fragment): KCJ11_HUMAN - Experimental evidence at protein level: Swiss-Prot protein existence level 1. This receptor is controlled by G proteins. Inward rectifier potassium channels are characterized by a greater tendency to allow potassium to flow into the cell rather than out of it. Their voltage dependence is regulated by the concentration of extracellular potassium; as external potassium is raised, the voltage range of the channel opening shifts to more positive voltages. The inward rectification is mainly due to the blockage of outward current by internal magnesium. Can be blocked by extracellular b
   9209..9916    +  CDS            mCherry: mCherry is a basic (constitutively fluorescent) red fluorescent protein published in 2004, derived from Discosoma sp.. It is reported to be a very rapidly-maturing monomer with low acid sensitivity.
   9934..10522   +  misc_feature   WPRE: woodchuck hepatitis virus posttranscriptional regulatory element
  10459..11055   +  CDS            nef: NEF_HV1H2 - Experimental evidence at protein level: Swiss-Prot protein existence level 1. Extracellular Nef protein targets CD4(+) T-lymphocytes for apoptosis by interacting with CXCR4 surface receptors. From Human immunodeficiency virus type 1 group M subtype B (isolate HXB2) (HIV-1).
  11180..11360   +  LTR            5' LTR (truncated): truncated 5' long terminal repeat (LTR) from HIV-1
  12322..12420   -  CDS            TBC1D5 (fragment): TBCD5_HUMAN - Also known as KIAA0210. Experimental evidence at protein level: Swiss-Prot protein existence level 1. May act as a GTPase-activating protein (GAP) for Rab family protein(s). May act as a GAP for RAB7A. Can displace RAB7A and retromer CSC subcomplex from the endosomal membrane to the cytosol; at least retromer displacement seems to require its catalytic activity (PubMed:19531583, PubMed:20923837). Required for retrograde transport of cargo proteins from endosomes to the trans-Golgi network (TGN); the function seems to require its catalytic activity. Involved in regulation of autop
  12839..12857   -  promoter       SP6 promoter: promoter for bacteriophage SP6 RNA polymerase
  13085..13364   +  CDS            TcR (fragment): tetracycline efflux protein; tet; confers resistance to tetracycline
  13365..13413   -  misc_feature   bom (fragment): basis of mobility region from pBR322
  13515..13550   -  CDS            rop (fragment): Rop protein, which maintains plasmids at low copy number; rop
  13645..13749   +  promoter       AmpR promoter: bla
  13750..14610   +  CDS            AmpR: β-lactamase; bla; confers resistance to ampicillin, carbenicillin, and related antibiotics
>Addgene plasmid #231208 | CA-0248 EF1a_mRens-cageIL-2-c-myc_T2A_ERret-H2M-Renin_T2A-mCherry_Gen2 | addgene full sequence | sequence record 459408 | Addgene NGS Result
TTGAGATCCTTTTTTTCTGCGCGTAATCTGCTGCTTGCAAACAAAAAAACCACCGCTACCAGCGGTGGTT
TGTTTGCCGGATCAAGAGCTACCAACTCTTTTTCCGAAGGTAACTGGCTTCAGCAGAGCGCAGATACCAA
ATACTGTTCTTCTAGTGTAGCCGTAGTTAGGCCACCACTTCAAGAACTCTGTAGCACCGCCTACATACCT
CGCTCTGCTAATCCTGTTACCAGTGGCTGCTGCCAGTGGCGATAAGTCGTGTCTTACCGGGTTGGACTCA
AGACGATAGTTACCGGATAAGGCGCAGCGGTCGGGCTGAACGGGGGGTTCGTGCACACAGCCCAGCTTGG
AGCGAACGACCTACACCGAACTGAGATACCTACAGCGTGAGCTATGAGAAAGCGCCACGCTTCCCGAAGG
GAGAAAGGCGGACAGGTATCCGGTAAGCGGCAGGGTCGGAACAGGAGAGCGCACGAGGGAGCTTCCAGGG
GGAAACGCCTGGTATCTTTATAGTCCTGTCGGGTTTCGCCACCTCTGACTTGAGCGTCGATTTTTGTGAT
GCTCGTCAGGGGGGCGGAGCCTATGGAAAAACGCCAGCAACGCGGCCTTTTTACGGTTCCTGGCCTTTTG
CTGGCCTTTTGCTCACATGTTCTTTCCTGCGTTATCCCCTGATTCTGTGGATAACCGTATTACCGCCTTT
GAGTGAGCTGATACCGCTCGCCGCAGCCGAACGACCGAGCGCAGCGAGTCAGTGAGCGAGGAAGCGGAAG
AGCGCCCAATACGCAAACCGCCTCTCCCCGCGCGTTGGCCGATTCATTAATGCAGCTGTGGAATGTGTGT
CAGTTAGGGTGTGGAAAGTCCCCAGGCTCCCCAGCAGGCAGAAGTATGCAAAGCATGCATCTCAATTAGT
CAGCAACCAGGTGTGGAAAGTCCCCAGGCTCCCCAGCAGGCAGAAGTATGCAAAGCATGCATCTCAATTA
GTCAGCAACCATAGTCCCGCCCCTAACTCCGCCCATCCCGCCCCTAACTCCGCCCAGTTCCGCCCATTCT
CCGCCCCATGGCTGACTAATTTTTTTTATTTATGCAGAGGCCGAGGCCGCCTCGGCCTCTGAGCTATTCC
AGAAGTAGTGAGGAGGCTTTTTTGGAGGCCTAGGCTTTTGCAAAAAGCTTGGACACAAGACAGGCTTGCG
AGATATGTTTGAGAATACCACTTTATCCCGCGTCAGGGAGAGGCAGTGCGTAAAAAGACGCGGACTCATG
TGAAATACTGGTTTTTAGTGCGCCAGATCTCTATAATCTCGCGCAACCTATTTTCCCCTCGAACACTTTT
TAAGCCGTAGATAAACAGGCTGGGACACTTCACATGAGCGAAAAATACATCGTCACCTGGGACATGTTGC
AGATCCATGCACGTAAACTCGCAAGCCGACTGATGCCTTCTGAACAATGGAAAGGCATTATTGCCGTAAG
CCGTGGCGGTCTGTACCGGGTGCGTTACTGGCGCGTGAACTGGGTATTCGTCATGTCGATACCGTTTGTA
TTTCCAGCTACGATCACGACAACCAGCGCGAGCTTAAAGTGCTGAAACGCGCAGAAGGCGATGGCGAAGG
CTTCATCGTTATTGATGACCTGGTGGATACGGGTGGTACTGCGGTTGCGATTCGTGAAATGTATCCAAAA
GCGCACTTTGTCACCATCTTCGCAAAACCGGCTGGTCGTCCGCTGGTTGATGACTATGTTGTTGATATCC
CGCAAGATACCTGGATTGAACAGCCGTGGGATATGGGCGTCGTATTCGTCCCGCCAATCTCCGGTCGCTA
ATCTTTTCAACGCCTGGCACTGCCGGGCGTTGTTCTTTTTAACTTCAGGCGGGTTACAATAGTTTCCAGT
AAGTATTCTGGAGGCTGCATCCATGACACAGGCAAACCTGAGCGAAACCCTGTTCAAACCCCGCTTTAAA
CATCCTGAAACCTCGACGCTAGTCCGCCGCTTTAATCACGGCGCACAACCGCCTGTGCAGTCGGCCCTTG
ATGGTAAAACCATCCCTCACTGGTATCGCATGATTAACCGTCTGATGTGGATCTGGCGCGGCATTGACCC
ACGCGAAATCCTCGACGTCCAGGCACGTATTGTGATGAGCGATGCCGAACGTACCGACGATGATTTATAC
GATACGGTGATTGGCTACCGTGGCGGCAACTGGATTTATGAGTGGGCCCCGGATCTTTGTGAAGGAACCT
TACTTCTGTGGTGTGACATAATTGGACAAACTACCTACAGAGATTTAAAGCTCTAAGGTAAATATAAAAT
TTTTAAGTGTATAATGTGTTAAACTACTGATTCTAATTGTTTGTGTATTTTAGATTCCAACCTATGGAAC
TGATGAATGGGAGCAGTGGTGGAATGCCTTTAATGAGGAAAACCTGTTTTGCTCAGAAGAAATGCCATCT
AGTGATGATGAGGCTACTGCTGACTCTCAACATTCTACTCCTCCAAAAAAGAAGAGAAAGGTAGAAGACC
CCAAGGACTTTCCTTCAGAATTGCTAAGTTTTTTGAGTCATGCTGTGTTTAGTAATAGAACTCTTGCTTG
CTTTGCTATTTACACCACAAAGGAAAAAGCTGCACTGCTATACAAGAAAATTATGGAAAAATATTCTGTA
ACCTTTATAAGTAGGCATAACAGTTATAATCATAACATACTGTTTTTTCTTACTCCACACAGGCATAGAG
TGTCTGCTATTAATAACTATGCTCAAAAATTGTGTACCTTTAGCTTTTTAATTTGTAAAGGGGTTAATAA
GGAATATTTGATGTATAGTGCCTTGACTAGAGATCATAATCAGCCATACCACATTTGTAGAGGTTTTACT
TGCTTTAAAAAACCTCCCACACCTCCCCCTGAACCTGAAACATAAAATGAATGCATTTGTTGTTGTTAAC
TTGTTTATTGCAGCTTATAATGGTTACAAATAAAGCAATAGCATCACAAATTTCACAAATAAAGCATTTT
TTTCACTGCATTCTAGTTGTGGTTTGTCCAAACTCATCAATGTATCTTATCATGTCTGGATCAACTGGAT
AACTCAAGCTAACCAAAATCATCCCAAACTTCCCACCCCATACCCTATTACCACTGCCAATTACCTGTGG
TTTCATTTACTCTAAACCTGTGATTCCTCTGAATTATTTTCATTTTAAAGAAATTGTATTTGTTAAATAT
GTACTACAAACTTAGTAGTTGGAAGGGCTAATTCACTCCCAAAGAAGACAAGATATCCTTGATCTGTGGA
TCTACCACACACAAGGCTACTTCCCTGATTAGCAGAACTACACACCAGGGCCAGGGGTCAGATATCCACT
GACCTTTGGATGGTGCTACAAGCTAGTACCAGTTGAGCCAGATAAGGTAGAAGAGGCCAATAAAGGAGAG
AACACCAGCTTGTTACACCCTGTGAGCCTGCATGGGATGGATGACCCGGAGAGAGAAGTGTTAGAGTGGA
GGTTTGACAGCCGCCTAGCATTTCATCACGTGGCCCGAGAGCTGCATCCGGAGTACTTCAAGAACTGCTG
ATATCGAGCTTGCTACAAGGGACTTTCCGCTGGGGACTTTCCAGGGAGGCGTGGCCTGGGCGGGACTGGG
GAGTGGCGAGCCCTCAGATCCTGCATATAAGCAGCTGCTTTTTGCCTGTACTGGGTCTCTCTGGTTAGAC
CAGATCTGAGCCTGGGAGCTCTCTGGCTAACTAGGGAACCCACTGCTTAAGCCTCAATAAAGCTTGCCTT
GAGTGCTTCAAGTAGTGTGTGCCCGTCTGTTGTGTGACTCTGGTAACTAGAGATCCCTCAGACCCTTTTA
GTCAGTGTGGAAAATCTCTAGCAGTGGCGCCCGAACAGGGACTTGAAAGCGAAAGGGAAACCAGAGGAGC
TCTCTCGACGCAGGACTCGGCTTGCTGAAGCGCGCACGGCAAGAGGCGAGGGGCGGCGACTGGTGAGTAC
GCCAAAAATTTTGACTAGCGGAGGCTAGAAGGAGAGAGATGGGTGCGAGAGCGTCAGTATTAAGCGGGGG
AGAATTAGATCGCGATGGGAAAAAATTCGGTTAAGGCCAGGGGGAAAGAAAAAATATAAATTAAAACATA
TAGTATGGGCAAGCAGGGAGCTAGAACGATTCGCAGTTAATCCTGGCCTGTTAGAAACATCAGAAGGCTG
TAGACAAATACTGGGACAGCTACAACCATCCCTTCAGACAGGATCAGAAGAACTTAGATCATTATATAAT
ACAGTAGCAACCCTCTATTGTGTGCATCAAAGGATAGAGATAAAAGACACCAAGGAAGCTTTAGACAAGA
TAGAGGAAGAGCAAAACAAAAGTAAGACCACCGCACAGCAAGCCGCCGCTGATCTTCAGACCTGGAGGAG
GAGATATGAGGGACATTTGGAGAAGTGAATTATATAAATATAAAGTAGTAAAAATTGAACCATTAGGAGT
AGCACCCACCAAGGCAAAGAGAAGAGTGGTGCAGAGAGAAAAAAGAGCAGTGGGAATAGGAGCTTTGTTC
CTTGGGTTCTTGGGAGCAGCAGGAAGCACTATGGGCGCAGCGTCAATGACGCTGACGGTACAGGCCAGAC
AATTATTGTCTGGTATAGTGCAGCAGCAGAACAATTTGCTGAGGGCTATTGAGGCGCAACAGCATCTGTT
GCAACTCACAGTCTGGGGCATCAAGCAGCTCCAGGCAAGAATCCTGGCTGTGGAAAGATACCTAAAGGAT
CAACAGCTCCTGGGGATTTGGGGTTGCTCTGGAAAACTCATTTGCACCACTGCTGTGCCTTGGAATGCTA
GTTGGAGTAATAAATCTCTGGAACAGATTTGGAATCACACGACCTGGATGGAGTGGGACAGAGAAATTAA
CAATTACACAAGCTTAATACACTCCTTAATTGAAGAATCGCAAAACCAGCAAGAAAAGAATGAACAAGAA
TTATTGGAATTAGATAAATGGGCAAGTTTGTGGAATTGGTTTAACATAACAAATTGGCTGTGGTATATAA
AATTATTCATAATGATAGTAGGAGGCTTGGTAGGTTTAAGAATAGTTTTTGCTGTACTTTCTATAGTGAA
TAGAGTTAGGCAGGGATATTCACCATTATCGTTTCAGACCCACCTCCCAACCCCGAGGGGACCCGACAGG
CCCGAAGGAATAGAAGAAGAAGGTGGAGAGAGAGACAGAGACAGATCCATTCGATTAGTGAACGGATCTC
GACGGTATCGATGTGCCCGTCAGTGGGCAGAGCGCACATCGCCCACAGTCCCCGAGAAGTTGGGGGGAGG
GGTCGGCAATTGAACCGGTGCCTAGAGAAGGTGGCGCGGGGTAAACTGGGAAAGTGATGTCGTGTACTGG
CTCCGCCTTTTTCCCGAGGGTGGGGGAGAACCGTATATAAGTGCAGTAGTCGCCGTGAACGTTCTTTTTC
GCAACGGGTTTGCCGCCAGAACACAGGTAAGTGCCGTGTGTGGTTCCCGCGGGCCTGGCCTCTTTACGGG
TTATGGCCCTTGCGTGCCTTGAATTACTTCCACCTGGCTGCAGTACGTGATTCTTGATCCCGAGCTTCGG
GTTGGAAGTGGGTGGGAGAGTTCGAGGCCTTGCGCTTAAGGAGCCCCTTCGCCTCGTGCTTGAGTTGAGG
CCTGGCCTGGGCGCTGGGGCCGCCGCGTGCGAATCTGGTGGCACCTTCGCGCCTGTCTCGCTGCTTTCGA
TAAGTCTCTAGCCATTTAAAATTTTTGATGACCTGCTGCGACGCTTTTTTTCTGGCAAGATAGTCTTGTA
AATGCGGGCCAAGATCTGCACACTGGTATTTCGGTTTTTGGGGCCGCGGGCGGCGACGGGGCCCGTGCGT
CCCAGCGCACATGTTCGGCGAGGCGGGGCCTGCGAGCGCGGCCACCGAGAATCGGACGGGGGTAGTCTCA
AGCTGGCCGGCCTGCTCTGGTGCCTGGCCTCGCGCCGCCGTGTATCGCCCCGCCCTGGGCGGCAAGGCTG
GCCCGGTCGGCACCAGTTGCGTGAGCGGAAAGATGGCCGCTTCCCGGCCCTGCTGCAGGGAGCTCAAAAT
GGAGGACGCGGCGCTCGGGAGAGCGGGCGGGTGAGTCACCCACACAAAGGAAAAGGGCCTTTCCGTCCTC
AGCCGTCGCTTCATGTGACTCCACGGAGTACCGGGCGCCGTCCAGGCACCTCGATTAGTTCTCGCGCTTT
TGGAGTACGTCGTCTTTAGGTTGGGGGGAGGGGTTTTATGCGATGGAGTTTCCCCACACTGAGTGGGTGG
AGACTGAAGTTAGGCCAGCTTGGCACTTGATGTAATTCTCCTTGGAATTTGCCCTTTTTGAGTTTGGATC
TTGGTTCATTCTCAAGCCTCAGACAGTGGTTCAAAGTTTTTTTCTTCCATTTCAGGTGTCGTGAGCTAGC
TCGCCACCATGTACAGGATGCAACTCCTGTCTTGCATTGCACTAAGTCTTGCACTTGTCACAAACGCTAG
CGCTCCAACCTCCAGCTCTACAAAAAAGACTCAGCTGCAGCTGGAGCACCTGCTGCTCGACCTACAAATG
ATACTCAACGGAATCAACAACTATAAGAATCCTAAGCTGACGCGGATGCTGACCGCCAAGTTTTACATGC
CCAAAAAGGCGACCGAGCTGAAGCATTTGCAGTGTCTGGAGGAAGAGCTCAAGCCTTTGGAGGAGGTGCT
TAATCTCGCCCAAAGCAAAAATTTCCACTTTGATCCGCGGGACGTCGTGTCAAATATCAACGTCTTTGTG
CTGGAACTGAAAGGCTCTGAGACAACCTTTATGTGTGAATATGCCGATGAAACTGCTACCATCGTTGAGT
TTTTAAATCGATGGATAACATTTTGCCAGAGTATAATTTCTACTTTGACCGGCGCCGGGACAGGATACAT
CCATCCCTTCCACCTGCTCTACCACAACAAGAGCGGCGGTGGGGGATCCGCGGTGAATGGCACTTCCCAG
TTCACATGCTTCTACAATTCGAGAGCCAACATCTCCTGTGTCTGGAGCCAAGATGGGGCTCTGCAGGACA
CTTCCTGCCAAGTCCATGCCTGGCCGGACAGACGGCGGTGGAACCAAACCTGTGAGCTGCTCCCCGTGAG
TCAAGCATCCTGGGCCTGCAACCTGATCCTCGGAGCCCCAGATTCTCAGAAACTGACCACAGTTGACATC
GTCACCCTGAGGGTGCTGTGCCGTGAGGGGGTGCGATGGAGGGTGATGGCCATCCAGGACTTCAAGCCCT
TTGAGAACCTTCGCCTGATGGCCCCCATCTCCCTCCAAGTTGTCCACGTGGAGACCCACAGATGCAACAT
AAGCTGGGAAATCTCCCAAGCCTCCCACTACTTTGAAAGACACCTGGAGTTCGAGGCCCGGACGCTGTCC
CCAGGCCACACCTGGGAGGAGGCCCCCCTGCTGACTCTCAAGCAGAAGCAGGAATGGATCTGCCTGGAGA
CGCTCACCCCAGACACCCAGTATGAGTTTCAGGTGCGGGTCAAGCCTCTGCAAGGCGAGTTCACGACCTG
GAGCCCCTGGAGCCAGCCCCTGGCCTTCAGGACAAAGCCTGCAGCCCTTGGGAAGGACACCGAGCAGAAG
CTCATCAGCGAAGAGGACCTGGAAGGTCGGGGGAGTTTGCTTACCTGTGGCGATGTCGAGGAGAATCCAG
GACCCATGGACGGTTGGAGAAGGATGCCCCGGTGGGGCCTTTTGCTGCTCCTGTGGGGAAGCTGCACCTT
CGGGGCTAGCCTCACTCTCGGTAATACTACTTCCTCAGTCATCTTAACCAACTACATGGATACGCAGTAT
TACGGGGAAATCGGCATTGGCACACCCCCTCAGACTTTTAAGGTAGTTTTTGATACTGGGTCTAGCAATG
TTTGGGTCCCTAGCAGTAAGTGTTCCCGCCTGTATACAGCGTGTGTTTACCATAAGTTATTTGACGCCTC
AGACTCCTCTAGCTATAAACACAACGGCACCGAGCTCACCATCCACTACAGCACAGGGACTGTTTCGGGG
TTTCTGTCCCAGGACATTATTACAGTGGGAGGTATTACAGTGACCCAAATGTTTGGGGAGGTGACCGAGA
TGCCGGCTCTGCCGTTCATGCTGGCAGAGTTCGACGGGGTCGTTGGCATGGGCTTCATCGAGCAGGCTGT
GGGGCGGGTAACCCCCATCTTCGACAACATCATTAGCCAGGGCGTGCTAAAGGAGGACGTGTTCAGCTTT
TATTACAATAGAGATTCTGAAAACTCTCAGAGTTTGGGCGGCCAGATAGTGCTTGGAGGCAGTGATCCCC
AGCACTACGAAGGCAATTTTCACTATATAAATCTGATCAAAACTGGGGTGTGGCAGATCCAGATGAAGGG
GGTGTCAGTGGGTTCCTCTACGTTATTGTGCGAGGACGGATGTCTGGCCGTGGTAGACACTGGAGCTAGT
TACATCAGCGGCTCAACCAGCTCAATTGAAAAGCTGATGGAGGCACTGGGAGCAAAAAAGCGGTTGTTCG
ATTACGTCGTGAAATGTAATGAGGGACCTACCCTGCCCGACATCTCTTTCCATCTGGGTGGAAAAGAGTA
TACTCTGACAAGCGCCGATTACGTATTTCAGGAGTCCTACTCGTCCAAAAAACTCTGCACGTTAGCAATC
CACGCCATGGACATCCCTCCACCAACCGGACCTACCTGGGCTCTGGGGGCCACATTTATACGAAAATTCT
ATACCGAGTTCGATCGCAGGAACAACCGTATCGGCTTTGCACTTGCCAGGGGCGCCGGGACAGGAGGGTC
TGGGGGTGGCACTGGCGGATCTGGAGGAGACTACAAGGACGATGACGACAACGGCGGATCGGGGGGGTCT
GGTGGTAGTGGCGGTTCGGGGGGAGGCACAGGTGGATCCATGGCTCTCATTGTCTTGGGCGGTGTGGCCG
GGTTACTGCTGTTCATCGGACTTGGCATATTTTTCGGGGGCGGCTCTCTCGAGAACTTGTACTTCCAGAG
TGGCAGTGGAGGTACCCTTCTCGAAGCCCTGACCTTAGCCAGTGCACGGGGACCCCTGAGGAAGAGATCT
GTGCCAATGGCTAAGGCGAAACCGAAATTCTCCATCTCACCTGACAGCTTGAGCGAGGGACGGGGAAGTT
TGCTTACCTGTGGCGATGTCGAGGAGAATCCAGGTCCCATGGTGAGCAAGGGCGAGGAGGATAACATGGC
CATCATCAAGGAGTTCATGCGCTTCAAGGTGCACATGGAGGGCTCCGTGAACGGCCACGAGTTCGAGATC
GAGGGCGAGGGCGAGGGCCGCCCCTACGAGGGCACCCAGACCGCCAAGCTGAAGGTGACCAAGGGTGGCC
CCCTGCCCTTCGCCTGGGACATCCTGTCCCCTCAGTTCATGTACGGCTCCAAGGCCTACGTGAAGCACCC
CGCCGACATTCCCGACTACTTGAAGCTGTCCTTCCCCGAGGGCTTCAAGTGGGAGCGCGTGATGAACTTC
GAGGACGGCGGCGTGGTGACCGTGACCCAGGACTCCTCCCTGCAGGACGGCGAGTTCATCTACAAGGTGA
AGCTGCGCGGCACCAACTTCCCCTCCGACGGCCCCGTAATGCAGAAGAAGACCATGGGCTGGGAGGCCTC
CTCCGAGCGGATGTACCCCGAGGACGGCGCCCTGAAGGGCGAGATCAAGCAGAGGCTGAAGCTGAAGGAC
GGCGGCCACTACGACGCTGAGGTCAAGACCACCTACAAGGCCAAGAAGCCCGTGCAGCTGCCCGGCGCCT
ACAACGTCAACATCAAGTTGGACATCACCTCCCACAACGAGGACTACACCATCGTGGAACAGTACGAACG
CGCCGAGGGCCGCCACTCCACCGGCGGCATGGACGAGCTGTACAAGTAGTACGAATTCCCGATAATCAAC
CTCTGGATTACAAAATTTGTGAAAGATTGACTGGTATTCTTAACTATGTTGCTCCTTTTACGCTATGTGG
ATACGCTGCTTTAATGCCTTTGTATCATGCTATTGCTTCCCGTATGGCTTTCATTTTCTCCTCCTTGTAT
AAATCCTGGTTGCTGTCTCTTTATGAGGAGTTGTGGCCCGTTGTCAGGCAACGTGGCGTGGTGTGCACTG
TGTTTGCTGACGCAACCCCCACTGGTTGGGGCATTGCCACCACCTGTCAGCTCCTTTCCGGGACTTTCGC
TTTCCCCCTCCCTATTGCCACGGCGGAACTCATCGCCGCCTGCCTTGCCCGCTGCTGGACAGGGGCTCGG
CTGTTGGGCACTGACAATTCCGTGGTGTTGTCGGGGAAGCTGACGTCCTTTCCATGGCTGCTCGCCTGTG
TTGCCACCTGGATTCTGCGCGGGACGTCCTTCTGCTACGTCCCTTCGGCCCTCAATCCAGCGGACCTTCC
TTCCCGCGGCCTGCTGCCGGCTCTGCGGCCTCTTCCGCGTCTTCGCCTTCGCCCTCAGACGAGTCGGATC
TCCCTTTGGGCCGCCTCCCCGCATCGGGATTTCTGCAGTCGAGACCTAGAAAAACATGGAGCAATCACAA
GTAGCAATACAGCAGCTACCAATGCTGATTGTGCCTGGCTAGAAGCACAAGAGGAGGAGGAGGTGGGTTT
TCCAGTCACACCTCAGGTTCCTTTAAGACCAATGACTTACAAGGCAGCTGTAGATCTTAGCCACTTTTTA
AAAGAAAAGGGGGGACTGGAAGGGCTAATTCACTCCCAACGAAGACAAGATATCCTTGATCTGTGGATCT
ACCACACACAAGGCTACTTCCCTGATTGGCAGAACTACACACCAGGGCCAGGGATCAGATATCCACTGAC
CTTTGGATGGTGCTACAAGCTAGTACCAGTTGAGCAAGAGAAGGTAGAAGAAGCCAATGAAGGAGAGAAC
ACCCGCTTGTTACACCCTGTGAGCCTGCATGGGATGGATGACCCGGAGAGAGAAGTATTAGAGTGGAGGT
TTGACAGCCGCCTAGCATTTCATCACATGGCCCGAGAGCTGCATCCGGAGTACTTCAAGAACTGCTGACA
TCGAGCTTGCTACAAGGGACTTTCCGCTGGGGACTTTCCAGGGAGGCGTGGCCTGGGCGGGACTGGGGAG
TGGCGAGCCCTCAGATGCTGCATATAAGCAGCTGCTTTTTGCTTGTACTGGGTCTCTCTGGTTAGACCAG
ATCTGAGCCTGGGAGCTCTCTGGCTAACTAGGGAACCCACTGCTTAAGCCTCAATAAAGCTTGCCTTGAG
TGCTTCAAGTAGTGTGTGCCCGTCTGTTGTGTGACTCTGGTAACTAGAGATCCCTCAGACCCTTTTAGTC
AGTGTGGAAAATCTCTAGCAGTAGTAGTTCATGTCATCTTATTATTCAGTATTTATAACTTGCAAAGAAA
TGAATATCAGAGAGTGAGAGGCCTTGACATTATAATAGATTTAGCAGGAATTGAACTAGGAGTGGAGCAC
ACAGGCAAAGCTGCAGAAGTACTTGGAAGAAGCCACCAGAGATACTCACGATTCTGCACATACCTGGCTA
ATCCCAGATCCTAAGGATTACATTAAGTTTACTAACATTTATATAATGATTTATAGTTTAAAGTATAAAC
TTATCTAATTTACTATTCTGACAGATATTAATTAATCCTCAAATATCATAAGAGATGATTACTATTATCC
CCATTTAACACAAGAGGAAACTGAGAGGGAAAGATGTTGAAGTAATTTTCCCACAATTACAGCATCCGTT
AGTTACGACTCTATGATCTTCTGACACAAATTCCATTTACTCCTCACCCTATGACTCAGTCGAATATATC
AAAGTTATGGACATTATGCTAAGTAACAAATTACCCTTTTATATAGTAAATACTGAGTAGATTGAGAGAA
GAAATTGTTTGCAAACCTGAATAGCTTCAAGAAGAAGAGAAGTGAGGATAAGAATAACAGTTGTCATTTA
ACAAGTTTTAACAAGTAACTTGGTTAGAAAGGGATTCAAATGCATAAAGCAAGGGATAAATTTTTCTGGC
AACAAGACTATACAATATAACCTTAAATATGACTTCAAATAATTGTTGGAACTTGATAAAACTAATTAAA
TATTATTGAAGATTATCAATATTATAAATGTAATTTACTTTTAAAAAGGGAACATAGAAATGTGTATCAT
TAGAGTAGAAAACAATCCTTATTATCACAATTTGTCAAAACAAGTTTGTTATTAACACAAGTAGAATACT
GCATTCAATTAAGTTGACTGCAGATTTTGTGTTTTGTTAAAATTAGAAAGAGATAACAACAATTTGAATT
ATTGAAAGTAACATGTAAATAGTTCTACATACGTTCTTTTGACATCTTGTTCAATCATTGATCGAAGTTC
TTTATCTTGGAAGAATTTGTTCCAAAGACTCTGAAATAAGGAAAACAATCTATTATATAGTCTCACACCT
TTGTTTTACTTTTAGTGATTTCAATTTAATAATGTAAATGGTTAAAATTTATTCTTCTCTGAGATCATTT
CACATTGCAGATAGAAAACCTGAGACTGGGGTAATTTTTATTAAAATCTAATTTAATCTCAGAAACACAT
CTTTATTCTAACATCAATTTTTCCAGTTTGATATTATCATATAAAGTCAGCCTTCCTCATCTGCAGGTTC
CACAACAAAAATCCAACCAACTGTGGATCAAAAATATTGGGAAAAAATTAAAAATAGCAATACAACAATA
AAAAAATACAAATCAGAAAAACAGGACAGTATAACAACTTTATTTAGCATTTACAATCTATTAGGTATTA
TAAGTAATCTAGAATTAATTCCGTGTATTCTATAGTGTCACCTAAATCGTATGTGTATGATACATAAGGT
TATGTATTAATTGTAGCCGCGTTCTAACGACAATATGTACAAGCCTAATTGTGTAGCATCTGGCTTACTG
AAGCAGACCCTATCATCTCTCTCGTAAACTGCCGTCAGAGTCGGTTTGGTTGGACGAACCTTCTGAGTTT
CTGGTAACGCCGTCCCGCACCCGGAAATGGTCAGCGAACCAATCAGCAGGGTCATCGGTAGCCAGATCCT
CTACGCCGGACGCATCGTGGCCGGCATCACCGGCGCCACAGGTGCGGTTGCTGGCGCCTATATCGCCGAC
ATCACCGATGGGGAAGATCGGGCTCGCCACTTCGGGCTCATGAGCGCTTGTTTCGGCGTGGGTATGGTGG
CAGGCCCCGTGGCCGGGGGACTGTTGGGCGCCATCTCCTTGCATGCACCATTCCTTGCGGCGGCGGTGCT
CAACGGCCTCAACCTACTACTGGGCTGCTTCCTAATGCAGGAGTCGCATAAGGGAGAGCGTCGAATGGTG
CACTCTCAGTACAATCTGCTCTGATGCCGCATAGTTAAGCCAGCCCCGACACCCGCCAACACCCGCTGAC
GCGCCCTGACGGGCTTGTCTGCTCCCGGCATCCGCTTACAGACAAGCTGTGACCGTCTCCGGGAGCTGCA
TGTGTCAGAGGTTTTCACCGTCATCACCGAAACGCGCGAGACGAAAGGGCCTCGTGATACGCCTATTTTT
ATAGGTTAATGTCATGATAATAATGGTTTCTTAGACGTCAGGTGGCACTTTTCGGGGAAATGTGCGCGGA
ACCCCTATTTGTTTATTTTTCTAAATACATTCAAATATGTATCCGCTCATGAGACAATAACCCTGATAAA
TGCTTCAATAATATTGAAAAAGGAAGAGTATGAGTATTCAACATTTCCGTGTCGCCCTTATTCCCTTTTT
TGCGGCATTTTGCCTTCCTGTTTTTGCTCACCCAGAAACGCTGGTGAAAGTAAAAGATGCTGAAGATCAG
TTGGGTGCACGAGTGGGTTACATCGAACTGGATCTCAACAGCGGTAAGATCCTTGAGAGTTTTCGCCCCG
AAGAACGTTTTCCAATGATGAGCACTTTTAAAGTTCTGCTATGTGGCGCGGTATTATCCCGTATTGACGC
CGGGCAAGAGCAACTCGGTCGCCGCATACACTATTCTCAGAATGACTTGGTTGAGTACTCACCAGTCACA
GAAAAGCATCTTACGGATGGCATGACAGTAAGAGAATTATGCAGTGCTGCCATAACCATGAGTGATAACA
CTGCGGCCAACTTACTTCTGACAACGATCGGAGGACCGAAGGAGCTAACCGCTTTTTTGCACAACATGGG
GGATCATGTAACTCGCCTTGATCGTTGGGAACCGGAGCTGAATGAAGCCATACCAAACGACGAGCGTGAC
ACCACGATGCCTGTAGCAATGGCAACAACGTTGCGCAAACTATTAACTGGCGAACTACTTACTCTAGCTT
CCCGGCAACAATTAATAGACTGGATGGAGGCGGATAAAGTTGCAGGACCACTTCTGCGCTCGGCCCTTCC
GGCTGGCTGGTTTATTGCTGATAAATCTGGAGCCGGTGAGCGTGGGTCTCGCGGTATCATTGCAGCACTG
GGGCCAGATGGTAAGCCCTCCCGTATCGTAGTTATCTACACGACGGGGAGTCAGGCAACTATGGATGAAC
GAAATAGACAGATCGCTGAGATAGGTGCCTCACTGATTAAGCATTGGTAACTGTCAGACCAAGTTTACTC
ATATATACTTTAGATTGATTTAAAACTTCATTTTTAATTTAAAAGGATCTAGGTGAAGATCCTTTTTGAT
AATCTCATGACCAAAATCCCTTAACGTGAGTTTTCGTTCCACTGAGCGTCAGACCCCGTAGAAAAGATCA
AAGGATCTTC
